Addgene plasmid #225979: pRC065d
Purpose: dRxCas13d expressed from J23107 promoter with J23119-driven crRNA (non-cognate DR)
Depositing lab: Jesse Zalatan. Depositing organization: University of Washington. Publication: CRISPR-Cas tools for simultaneous transcription & translation control in bacteria. Cardiff RAL, Faulkner ID, Beall JG, Carothers JM, Zalatan JG. Nucleic Acids Res. 2024 May 22;52(9):5406-5419. doi: 10.1093/nar/gkae275. PubMed 38613390.
Backbone
  Vector backbone: p15a
  Total vector size (bp): 4982
  Vector type: CRISPR
Growth in bacteria
  Bacterial resistance: Chloramphenicol, 25 μg/mL
  Growth temperature: 37°C
  Growth strain: DH5alpha
  Copy number: High Copy
Gene/Insert 1
  Gene/Insert name: dRxCas13d
  Promoter: J23107
  Cloning method: Unknown
  Sequencing primers: 5′ n/a
Gene/Insert 2
  Gene/Insert name: buj1 crRNA (non-cognate DR) targets the unstructured RBS (alt name: gRNA: AGAACGTCTTCGCTACTCGCCATGGTA)
  Species: Synthetic
  Promoter: J23119
  Cloning method: Unknown
  Sequencing primers: 5′ n/a
Terms and licenses: Academic/Nonprofit Terms; Industry Terms: Not Available to Industry
How to cite: pRC065d was a gift from Jesse Zalatan (Addgene plasmid # 225979 ; http://n2t.net/addgene:225979 ; RRID:Addgene_225979)
