[The description below was written by a language model from this plasmid's Addgene catalogue record and pLannotate feature annotations shown in this document.]
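Description:
pRC065d is a bacterial CRISPR plasmid built on a p15A backbone for expressing a nuclease-dead RfxCas13d (dRxCas13d, the RNA-targeting Type VI effector from Ruminococcus flavefaciens XPD3002) together with a single crRNA in E. coli. It replicates from the p15A origin, which is compatible with ColE1-type plasmids and so allows co-transformation with a separate reporter or target plasmid. Selection is by chloramphenicol through a cat gene driven by its native promoter and followed by a lambda t0 terminator. The catalogue lists the plasmid as high copy, although p15A is generally considered a medium-copy origin.

According to the catalogue, dRxCas13d is expressed from the constitutive Anderson promoter J23107, and the crRNA, named buj1, is driven by the strong constitutive J23119 promoter. The spacer is directed at the unstructured ribosome binding site of a target transcript, but it is paired with a non-cognate direct repeat. Cas13d should not load such a guide, which suggests a negative control for experiments in which dCas13d binding near an RBS modulates translation; the record does not state this role outright. The small mRFP1 fragment annotated just downstream of J23119 probably reflects the spacer's match to the start of an mRFP1 reporter. The Cas13d coding sequence is terminated by rrnB T1 and T7Te terminators.

The sequenced record does not fully agree with the catalogue. It is 5,653 nt rather than the listed 4,982 bp, and it shows a TetR gene with divergent tetR/tetA promoters immediately upstream of Cas13d, with no annotated J23107. This points to tetracycline-inducible rather than constitutive expression, so the promoter should be verified.
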