Features (pLannotate 1.2.2; 12 found; start..end, strand, type, name):
     22..645     -  CDS            TetR: tetracycline repressor TetR; tetR from transposon Tn10; TetR binds to the tetracycline operator tetO to inhibit transcription. This inhibition can be relieved by adding tetracycline or doxycycline.
    664..719     +  promoter       tetR/tetA promoters: tetR; overlapping promoters for bacterial tetR and tetA
    749..3649    +  CDS            RfxCas13d: RNA-targeting Type VI CRISPR protein from Ruminococcus flavefaciens strain XPD3002 (Konermann et al., 2018)
   3676..3747    +  terminator     rrnB T1 terminator: transcription terminator T1 from the E. coli rrnB gene
   3763..3790    +  terminator     T7Te terminator: phage T7 early transcription terminator
   3809..3864    -  rep_origin     RSF ori (fragment): Plasmids containing the RSF 1030 origin of replication can be propagated in E. coli cells that contain additional plasmids with compatible origins.
   3952..4497    -  rep_origin     p15A ori: Plasmids containing the medium-copy-number p15A origin of replication can be propagated in E. coli cells that contain a second plasmid with the ColE1 origin.
   4605..4639    +  promoter       J23119(SpeI) promoter: bacterial promoter (Registry of Standard Biological Parts BBa J23119) modified to end with an SpeI site
   4672..4692    -  CDS            mRFP1 (fragment): monomeric derivative of DsRed (Campbell et al., 2002)
   4768..4862    -  terminator     lambda t0 terminator: transcription terminator from phage lambda
   4886..5542    -  CDS            cat: CAT_ECOLX - Experimental evidence at protein level: Swiss-Prot protein existence level 1. This enzyme is an effector of chloramphenicol resistance in bacteria. From Escherichia coli. This protein is used as a marker in many commonly used cloning vectors, such as pACYC184.
   5543..5645    -  promoter       cat promoter: promoter of the E. coli cat gene encoding chloramphenicol acetyltransferase
>Addgene plasmid #225979 | pRC065d | addgene full sequence | sequence record 448802 | Addgene NGS Result
TTTTCGCCAGATATCGACGTCTTAAGACCCACTTTCACATTTAAGTTGTTTTTCTAATCCGCATATGATC
AATTCAAGGCCGAATAAGAAGGCTGGCTCTGCACCTTGGTGATCAAATAATTCGATAGCTTGTCGTAATA
ATGGCGGCATACTATCAGTAGTAGGTGTTTCCCTTTCTTCTTTAGCGACTTGATGCTCTTGATCTTCCAA
TACGCAACCTAAAGTAAAATGCCCCACAGCGCTGAGTGCATATAATGCATTCTCTAGTGAAAAACCTTGT
TGGCATAAAAAGGCTAATTGATTTTCGAGAGTTTCATACTGTTTTTCTGTAGGCCGTGTACCTAAATGTA
CTTTTGCTCCATCGCGATGACTTAGTAAAGCACATCTAAAACTTTTAGCGTTATTACGTAAAAAATCTTG
CCAGCTTTCCCCTTCTAAAGGGCAAAAGTGAGTATGGTGCCTATCTAACATCTCAATGGCTAAGGCGTCG
AGCAAAGCCCGCTTATTTTTTACATGCCAATACAATGTAGGCTGCTCTACACCTAGCTTCTGGGCGAGTT
TACGGGTTGTTAAACCTTCGATTCCGACCTCATTAAGCAGCTCTAATGCGCTGTTAATCACTTTACTTTT
ATCTAATCTAGACATCATTAATTCCTAATTTTTGTTGACACTCTATCGTTGATAGAGTTATTTTACCACT
CCCTATCAGTGATAGAGAAAAGATATACTAAAAGAGGAGAAAACTGATATGATCGAAAAAAAAAAGTCCT
TCGCCAAGGGCATGGGCGTGAAGTCCACACTCGTGTCCGGCTCCAAAGTGTACATGACAACCTTCGCCGA
AGGCAGCGACGCCAGGCTGGAAAAGATCGTGGAGGGCGACAGCATCAGGAGCGTGAATGAGGGCGAGGCC
TTCAGCGCTGAAATGGCCGATAAAAACGCCGGCTATAAGATCGGCAACGCCAAATTCAGCCATCCTAAGG
GCTACGCCGTGGTGGCTAACAACCCTCTGTATACAGGACCCGTCCAGCAGGATATGCTCGGCCTGAAGGA
AACTCTGGAAAAGAGGTACTTCGGCGAGAGCGCTGATGGCAATGACAATATTTGTATCCAGGTGATCCAT
AACATCCTGGACATTGAAAAAATCCTCGCCGAATACATTACCAACGCCGCCTACGCCGTCAACAATATCT
CCGGCCTGGATAAGGACATTATTGGATTCGGCAAGTTCTCCACAGTGTATACCTACGACGAATTCAAAGA
CCCCGAGCACCATAGGGCCGCTTTCAACAATAACGATAAGCTCATCAACGCCATCAAGGCCCAGTATGAC
GAGTTCGACAACTTCCTCGATAACCCCAGACTCGGCTATTTCGGCCAGGCCTTTTTCAGCAAGGAGGGCA
GAAATTACATCATCAATTACGGCAACGAATGCTATGACATTCTGGCCCTCCTGAGCGGACTGGCGCACTG
GGTGGTCGCTAACAACGAAGAAGAGTCCAGGATCTCCAGGACCTGGCTCTACAACCTCGATAAGAACCTC
GACAACGAATACATCTCCACCCTCAACTACCTCTACGACAGGATCACCAATGAGCTGACCAACTCCTTCT
CCAAGAACTCCGCCGCCAACGTGAACTATATTGCCGAAACTCTGGGAATCAACCCTGCCGAATTCGCCGA
ACAATATTTCAGATTCAGCATTATGAAAGAGCAGAAAAACCTCGGATTCAATATCACCAAGCTCAGGGAA
GTGATGCTGGACAGGAAGGATATGTCCGAGATCAGGAAAAATCATAAGGTGTTCGACTCCATCAGGACCA
AGGTCTACACCATGATGGACTTTGTGATTTATAGGTATTACATCGAAGAGGATGCCAAGGTGGCTGCCGC
CAATAAGTCCCTCCCCGATAATGAGAAGTCCCTGAGCGAGAAGGATATCTTTGTGATTAACCTGAGGGGC
TCCTTCAACGACGACCAGAAGGATGCCCTCTACTACGATGAAGCTAATAGAATTTGGAGAAAGCTCGAAA
ATATCATGCACAACATCAAGGAATTTAGGGGAAACAAGACAAGAGAGTATAAGAAGAAGGACGCCCCTAG
ACTGCCCAGAATCCTGCCCGCTGGCCGTGATGTTTCCGCCTTCAGCAAACTCATGTATGCCCTGACCATG
TTCCTGGATGGCAAGGAGATCAACGACCTCCTGACCACCCTGATTAATAAATTCGATAACATCCAGAGCT
TCCTGAAGGTGATGCCTCTCATCGGAGTCAACGCTAAGTTCGTGGAGGAATACGCCTTTTTCAAAGACTC
CGCCAAGATCGCCGATGAGCTGAGGCTGATCAAGTCCTTCGCTAGAATGGGAGAACCTATTGCCGATGCC
AGGAGGGCCATGTATATCGACGCCATCCGTATTTTAGGAACCAACCTGTCCTATGATGAGCTCAAGGCCC
TCGCCGACACCTTTTCCCTGGACGAGAACGGAAACAAGCTCAAGAAAGGCAAGCACGGCATGAGAAATTT
CATTATTAATAACGTGATCAGCAATAAAAGGTTCCACTACCTGATCAGATACGGTGATCCTGCCCACCTC
CATGAGATCGCCAAAAACGAGGCCGTGGTGAAGTTCGTGCTCGGCAGGATCGCTGACATCCAGAAAAAAC
AGGGCCAGAACGGCAAGAACCAGATCGACAGGTACTACGAAACTTGTATCGGAAAGGATAAGGGCAAGAG
CGTGAGCGAAAAGGTGGACGCTCTCACAAAGATCATCACCGGAATGAACTACGACCAATTCGACAAGAAA
AGGAGCGTCATTGAGGACACCGGCAGGGAAAACGCCGAGAGGGAGAAGTTTAAAAAGATCATCAGCCTGT
ACCTCACCGTGATCTACCACATCCTCAAGAATATTGTCAATATCAACGCCAGGTACGTCATCGGATTCCA
TTGCGTCGAGCGTGATGCTCAACTGTACAAGGAGAAAGGCTACGACATCAATCTCAAGAAACTGGAAGAG
AAGGGATTCAGCTCCGTCACCAAGCTCTGCGCTGGCATTGATGAAACTGCCCCCGATAAGAGAAAGGACG
TGGAAAAGGAGATGGCTGAAAGAGCCAAGGAGAGCATTGACAGCCTCGAGAGCGCCAACCCCAAGCTGTA
TGCCAATTACATCAAATACAGCGACGAGAAGAAAGCCGAGGAGTTCACCAGGCAGATTAACAGGGAGAAG
GCCAAAACCGCCCTGAACGCCTACCTGAGGAACACCAAGTGGAATGTGATCATCAGGGAGGACCTCCTGA
GAATTGACAACAAGACATGTACCCTGTTCGCAAACAAGGCCGTCGCCCTGGAAGTGGCCAGGTATGTCCA
CGCCTATATCAACGACATTGCCGAGGTCAATTCCTACTTCCAACTGTACCATTACATCATGCAGAGAATT
ATCATGAATGAGAGGTACGAGAAAAGCAGCGGAAAGGTGTCCGAGTACTTCGACGCTGTGAATGACGAGA
AGAAGTACAACGATAGGCTCCTGAAACTGCTGTGTGTGCCTTTCGGCTACTGTATCCCCAGGTTTAAGAA
CCTGAGCATCGAGGCCCTGTTCGATAGGAACGAGGCCGCCAAGTTCGACAAGGAGAAAAAGAAGGTGTCC
GGCAATTCCTAACTCGAGTAAGGATCTCCAGGCATCAAATAAAACGAAAGGCTCAGTCGAAAGACTGGGC
CTTTCGTTTTATCTGTTGTTTGTCGGTGAACGCTCTCTACTAGAGTCACACTGGCTCACCTTCGGGTGGG
CCTTTCTGCGTTTATACCTAGGGATATATTCCGCTTCCTCGCTCACTGACTCGCTACGCTCGGTCGTTCG
ACTGCGGCGAGCGGAAATGGCTTACGAACGGGGCGGAGATTTCCTGGAAGATGCCAGGAAGATACTTAAC
AGGGAAGTGAGAGGGCCGCGGCAAAGCCGTTTTTCCATAGGCTCCGCCCCCCTGACAAGCATCACGAAAT
CTGACGCTCAAATCAGTGGTGGCGAAACCCGACAGGACTATAAAGATACCAGGCGTTTCCCCCTGGCGGC
TCCCTCGTGCGCTCTCCTGTTCCTGCCTTTCGGTTTACCGGTGTCATTCCGCTGTTATGGCCGCGTTTGT
CTCATTCCACGCCTGACACTCAGTTCCGGGTAGGCAGTTCGCTCCAAGCTGGACTGTATGCACGAACCCC
CCGTTCAGTCCGACCGCTGCGCCTTATCCGGTAACTATCGTCTTGAGTCCAACCCGGAAAGACATGCAAA
AGCACCACTGGCAGCAGCCACTGGTAATTGATTTAGAGGAGTTAGTCTTGAAGTCATGCGCCGGTTAAGG
CTAAACTGAAAGGACAAGTTTTGGTGACTGCGCTCCTCCAAGCCAGTTACCTCGGTTCAAAGAGTTGGTA
GCTCAGAGAACCTTCGAAAAACCGCCCTGCAAGGCGGTTTTTTCGTTTTCAGAGCAAGAGATTACGCGCA
GACCAAAACGATCTCAAGAAGATCATCTTATTAATCAGATAAAATATTTCTAGATTTCAGTGCAATTTAT
CTCTTCAAATGTAGCACCTGAAGTCAGCCCCATACGATATAAGTTGTTACTAGATTGACAGCTAGCTCAG
TCCTAGGTATAATACTAGTCACTAGTGCGAATTTGCACTAGTCTAAAACAGAACGTCTTCGCTACTCGCC
ATGGTACAACGCATGAGAAAGCCCCCGGAAGATCACCTTCCGGGGGCTTTTTTATTGCGCCTTAAGCTAG
TGCTTGGATTCTCACCAATAAAAAACGCCCGGCGGCAACCGAGCGTTCTGAACAAATCCAGATGGAGTTC
TGAGGTCATTACTGGATCTATCAACAGGAGTCCAAGCGAGCTCGATATCAAATTACGCCCCGCCCTGCCA
CTCATCGCAGTACTGTTGTAATTCATTAAGCATTCTGCCGACATGGAAGCCATCACAAACGGCATGATGA
ACCTGAATCGCCAGCGGCATCAGCACCTTGTCGCCTTGCGTATAATATTTGCCCATGGTGAAAACGGGGG
CGAAGAAGTTGTCCATATTGGCCACGTTTAAATCAAAACTGGTGAAACTCACCCAGGGATTGGCTGAGAC
GAAAAACATATTCTCAATAAACCCTTTAGGGAAATAGGCCAGGTTTTCACCGTAACACGCCACATCTTGC
GAATATATGTGTAGAAACTGCCGGAAATCGTCGTGGTATTCACTCCAGAGCGATGAAAACGTTTCAGTTT
GCTCATGGAAAACGGTGTAACAAGGGTGAACACTATCCCATATCACCAGCTCACCGTCTTTCATTGCCAT
ACGAAATTCCGGATGAGCATTCATCAGGCGGGCAAGAATGTGAATAAAGGCCGGATAAAACTTGTGCTTA
TTTTTCTTTACGGTCTTTAAAAAGGCCGTAATATCCAGCTGAACGGTCTGGTTATAGGTACATTGAGCAA
CTGACTGAAATGCCTCAAAATGTTCTTTACGATGCCATTGGGATATATCAACGGTGGTATATCCAGTGAT
TTTTTTCTCCATTTTAGCTTCCTTAGCTCCTGAAAATCTCGATAACTCAAAAAATACGCCCGGTAGTGAT
CTTATTTCATTATGGTGAAAGTTGGAACCTCTTACGTGCCGATCAACGTCTCA
